>Addgene plasmid #232008 | pCMV CHMP2B-L4D F5D-d118-138-3xHA (Δα4) | addgene full sequence | sequence record 463003 | Addgene NGS Result
GATCTCCCGATCCCCTATGGTGCACTCTCAGTACAATCTGCTCTGATGCCGCATAGTTAAGCCAGTATCT
GCTCCCTGCTTGTGTGTTGGAGGTCGCTGAGTAGTGCGCGAGCAAAATTTAAGCTACAACAAGGCAAGGC
TTGACCGACAATTGCATGAAGAATCTGCTTAGGGTTAGGCGTTTTGCGCTGCTTCGCGATGTACGGGCCA
GATATACGCGTTGACATTGATTATTGACTAGTTATTAATAGTAATCAATTACGGGGTCATTAGTTCATAG
CCCATATATGGAGTTCCGCGTTACATAACTTACGGTAAATGGCCCGCCTGGCTGACCGCCCAACGACCCC
CGCCCATTGACGTCAATAATGACGTATGTTCCCATAGTAACGCCAATAGGGACTTTCCATTGACGTCAAT
GGGTGGAGTATTTACGGTAAACTGCCCACTTGGCAGTACATCAAGTGTATCATATGCCAAGTACGCCCCC
TATTGACGTCAATGACGGTAAATGGCCCGCCTGGCATTATGCCCAGTACATGACCTTATGGGACTTTCCT
ACTTGGCAGTACATCTACGTATTAGTCATCGCTATTACCATGGTGATGCGGTTTTGGCAGTACATCAATG
GGCGTGGATAGCGGTTTGACTCACGGGGATTTCCAAGTCTCCACCCCATTGACGTCAATGGGAGTTTGTT
TTGGCACCAAAATCAACGGGACTTTCCAAAATGTCGTAACAACTCCGCCCCATTGACGCAAATGGGCGGT
AGGCGTGTACGGTGGGAGGTCTATATAAGCAGAGCTCTCTGGCTAACTAGAGAACCCACTGCTTACTGGC
TTATCGAAATTAATACGACTCACTATAGGGAGACCCAAGCTGGAGACCATGGCGTCCGACGACAAGAAGA
AAACCGTGGATGATGTAATAAAGGAACAGAATCGAGAGTTACGAGGTACACAGAGGGCTATAATCAGAGA
TCGAGCAGCTTTAGAGAAACAAGAAAAACAGCTGGAATTAGAAATTAAGAAAATGGCCAAGATTGGTAAT
AAGGAAGCTTGCAAAGTTTTAGCCAAACAACTTGTGCATCTACGGAAACAGAAGACGAGAACTTTTGCTG
TAAGTTCAAAAGTTACTTCTATGTCTACACAAACAAAAGTGATGAATTCCCAAATGAAGATGGCTGGAGC
AATGTCTACCACAGCAAAAACAATGCAGGCAGTTAACAAGAAGATGGATGGAGGTTCAGGTTCAGGTGGA
GGATCCGAAGAAATGATCAATGATACACTTGATGACATCTTTGACGGTTCTGATGACGAAGAAGAAAGCC
AGGATATTGTGAATCAAGTTCTTGATGAAATTGGAATTGAAATTTCTGGAAAGATGGCCAAAGCTCCATC
AGCTGCTCGAAGCTTACCATCTGCCTCTACTTCAAAGGCTACAATCTCAGATGAAGAGATTGAACGGCAA
CTCAAGGCTTTAGGAGTAGATGGAGGATCCTACCCATACGACGTCCCAGACTACGCTGGATACCCGTATG
ATGTTCCGGATTACGCTGGCTACCCATATGACGTTCCGGATTACGCTTGAGGGCCCTATTCTATAGTGTC
ACCTAAATGCTAGAGCTCGCTGATCAGCCTCGACTGTGCCTTCTAGTTGCCAGCCATCTGTTGTTTGCCC
CTCCCCCGTGCCTTCCTTGACCCTGGAAGGTGCCACTCCCACTGTCCTTTCCTAATAAAATGAGGAAATT
GCATCGCATTGTCTGAGTAGGTGTCATTCTATTCTGGGGGGTGGGGTGGGGCAGGACAGCAAGGGGGAGG
ATTGGGAAGACAATAGCAGGCATGCTGGGGATGCGGTGGGCTCTATGGCTTCTGAGGCGGAAAGAACCAG
CTGGGGCTCTAGGGGGTATCCCC
[124 nt withheld, positions 1914-2037]
C
[91 nt withheld, positions 2039-2129]
A
[49 nt withheld, positions 2131-2179]
CCTTTGACGTTGGAGTCCACGTTCTTT
[37 nt withheld, positions 2207-2243]
ACCCTATCTCGGTCTATTCTTTTGATTTATAAGGGATTTTGCCGATTTCGGCCTATTGGTTAAAAAATGA
GCTGATTTAACAAAAATTTAACGCGAATTAATTCTGTGGAATGTGTGTCAGTTAGGGTGTGGAAAGTCCC
CAGGCTCCCCAGCAGGCAGAAGTATGCAAAGCATGCATCTCAATTAGTCAGCAACCAGGTGTGGAAAGTC
CCCAGGCTCCCCAGCAGGCAGAAGTATGCAAAGCATGCATCTCAATTAGTCAGCAACCATAGTCCCGCCC
CTAACTCCGCCCATCCCGCCCCTAACTCCGCCCAGTTCCGCCCATTCTCCGCCCCATGGCTGACTAATTT
TTTTTATTTATGCAGAGGCCGAGGCCGCCTCTGCCTCTGAGCTATTCCAGAAGTAGTGAGGAGGCTTTTT
TGGAGGCCTAGGCTTTTGCAAAAAGCTCCCGGGAGCTTGTATATCCATTTTCGGATCTGATCAAGAGACA
GGATGAGGATCGTTTCGCATGATTGAACAAGATGGATTGCACGCAGGTTCTCCGGCCGCTTGGGTGGAGA
GGCTATTCGGCTATGACTGGGCACAACAGACAATCGGCTGCTCTGATGCCGCCGTGTTCCGGCTGTCAGC
GCAGGGGCGCCCGGTTCTTTTTGTCAAGACCGACCTGTCCGGTGCCCTGAATGAACTGCAGGACGAGGCA
GCGCGGCTATCGTGGCTGGCCACGACGGGCGTTCCTTGCGCAGCTGTGCTCGACGTTGTCACTGAAGCGG
GAAGGGACTGGCTGCTATTGGGCGAAGTGCCGGGGCAGGATCTCCTGTCATCTCACCTTGCTCCTGCCGA
GAAAGTATCCATCATGGCTGATGCAATGCGGCGGCTGCATACGCTTGATCCGGCTACCTGCCCATTCGAC
CACCAAGCGAAACATCGCATCGAGCGAGCACGTACTCGGATGGAAGCCGGTCTTGTCGATCAGGATGATC
TGGACGAAGAGCATCAGGGGCTCGCGCCAGCCGAACTGTTCGCCAGGCTCAAGGCGCGCATGCCCGACGG
CGAGGATCTCGTCGTGACCCATGGCGATGCCTGCTTGCCGAATATCATGGTGGAAAATGGCCGCTTTTCT
GGATTCATCGACTGTGGCCGGCTGGGTGTGGCGGACCGCTATCAGGACATAGCGTTGGCTACCCGTGATA
TTGCTGAAGAGCTTGGCGGCGAATGGGCTGACCGCTTCCTCGTGCTTTACGGTATCGCCGCTCCCGATTC
GCAGCGCATCGCCTTCTATCGCCTTCTTGACGAGTTCTTCTGAGCGGGACTCTGGGGTTCGAAATGACCG
ACCAAGCGACGCCCAACCTGCCATCACGAGATTTCGATTCCACCGCCGCCTTCTATGAAAGGTTGGGCTT
CGGAATCGTTTTCCGGGACGCCGGCTGGATGATCCTCCAGCGCGGGGATCTCATGCTGGAGTTCTTCGCC
CACCCCAACTTGTTTATTGCAGCTTATAATGGTTACAAATAAAGCAATAGCATCACAAATTTCACAAATA
AAGCATTTTTTTCACTGCATTCTAGTTGTGGTTTGTCCAAACTCATCAATGTATCTTATCATGTCTGTAT
ACCGTCGACCTCTAGCTAGAGCTTGGCGTAATCATGGTCATAGCTGTTTCCTGTGTGAAATTGTTATCCG
CTCACAATTCCACACAACATACGAGCCGGAAGCATAAAGTGTAAAGCCTGGGGTGCCTAATGAGTGAGCT
AACTCACATTAATTGCGTTGCGCTCACTGCCCGCTTTCCAGTCGGGAAACCTGTCGTGCCAGCTGCATTA
ATGAATCGGCCAACGCGCGGGGAGAGGCGGTTTGCGTATTGGGCGCTCTTCCGCTTCCTCGCTCACTGAC
TCGCTGCGCTCGGTCGTTCGGCTGCGGCGAGCGGTATCAGCTCACTCAAAGGCGGTAATACGGTTATCCA
CAGAATCAGGGGATAACGCAGGAAAGAACATGTGAGCAAAAGGCCAGCAAAAGGCCAGGAACCGTAAAAA
GGCCGCGTTGCTGGCGTTTTTCCATAGGCTCCGCCCCCCTGACGAGCATCACAAAAATCGACGCTCAAGT
CAGAGGTGGCGAAACCCGACAGGACTATAAAGATACCAGGCGTTTCCCCCTGGAAGCTCCCTCGTGCGCT
CTCCTGTTCCGACCCTGCCGCTTACCGGATACCTGTCCGCCTTTCTCCCTTCGGGAAGCGTGGCGCTTTC
TCATAGCTCACGCTGTAGGTATCTCAGTTCGGTGTAGGTCGTTCGCTCCAAGCTGGGCTGTGTGCACGAA
CCCCCCGTTCAGCCCGACCGCTGCGCCTTATCCGGTAACTATCGTCTTGAGTCCAACCCGGTAAGACACG
ACTTATCGCCACTGGCAGCAGCCACTGGTAACAGGATTAGCAGAGCGAGGTATGTAGGCGGTGCTACAGA
GTTCTTGAAGTGGTGGCCTAACTACGGCTACACTAGAAGAACAGTATTTGGTATCTGCGCTCTGCTGAAG
CCAGTTACCTTCGGAAAAAGAGTTGGTAGCTCTTGATCCGGCAAACAAACCACCGCTGGTAGCGGTGGTT
TTTTTGTTTGCAAGCAGCAGATTACGCGCAGAAAAAAAGGATCTCAAGAAGATCCTTTGATCTTTTCTAC
GGGGTCTGACGCTCAGTGGAACGAAAACTCACGTTAAGGGATTTTGGTCATGAGATTATCAAAAAGGATC
TTCACCTAGATCCTTTTAAATTAAAAATGAAGTTTTAAATCAATCTAAAGTATATATGAGTAAACTTGGT
CTGACAGTTACCAATGCTTAATCAGTGAGGCACCTATCTCAGCGATCTGTCTATTTCGTTCATCCATAGT
TGCCTGACTCCCCGTCGTGTAGATAACTACGATACGGGAGGGCTTACCATCTGGCCCCAGTGCTGCAATG
ATACCGCGAGACCCACGCTCACCGGCTCCAGATTTATCAGCAATAAACCAGCCAGCCGGAAGGGCCGAGC
GCAGAAGTGGTCCTGCAACTTTATCCGCCTCCATCCAGTCTATTAATTGTTGCCGGGAAGCTAGAGTAAG
TAGTTCGCCAGTTAATAGTTTGCGCAACGTTGTTGCCATTGCTACAGGCATCGTGGTGTCACGCTCGTCG
TTTGGTATGGCTTCATTCAGCTCCGGTTCCCAACGATCAAGGCGAGTTACATGATCCCCCATGTTGTGCA
AAAAAGCGGTTAGCTCCTTCGGTCCTCCGATCGTTGTCAGAAGTAAGTTGGCCGCAGTGTTATCACTCAT
GGTTATGGCAGCACTGCATAATTCTCTTACTGTCATGCCATCCGTAAGATGCTTTTCTGTGACTGGTGAG
TACTCAACCAAGTCATTCTGAGAATAGTGTATGCGGCGACCGAGTTGCTCTTGCCCGGCGTCAATACGGG
ATAATACCGCGCCACATAGCAGAACTTTAAAAGTGCTCATCATTGGAAAACGTTCTTCGGGGCGAAAACT
CTCAAGGATCTTACCGCTGTTGAGATCCAGTTCGATGTAACCCACTCGTGCACCCAACTGATCTTCAGCA
TCTTTTACTTTCACCAGCGTTTCTGGGTGAGCAAAAACAGGAAGGCAAAATGCCGCAAAAAAGGGAATAA
GGGCGACACGGAAATGTTGAATACTCATACTCTTCCTTTTTCAATATTATTGAAGCATTTATCAGGGTTA
TTGTCTCATGAGCGGATACATATTTGAATGTATTTAGAAAAATAAACAAATAGGGGTTCCGCGCACATTT
CCCCGAAAAGTGCCACCTGACGTCGACGGATCGGGA
Features (pLannotate 1.2.2; 22 found; start..end, strand, type, name):
     16..68      -  misc_feature   bom (fragment): basis of mobility region from pBR322
    223..602     +  enhancer       CMV enhancer: human cytomegalovirus immediate early enhancer
    603..806     +  promoter       CMV promoter: human cytomegalovirus (CMV) immediate early promoter
    802..835     +  LTR            5' LTR (truncated) (fragment): truncated 5' long terminal repeat (LTR) from HIV-1
    851..869     +  promoter       T7 promoter: promoter for bacteriophage T7 RNA polymerase
    889..1491    +  CDS            CHMP2B (fragment): CHM2B_HUMAN - Experimental evidence at protein level: Swiss-Prot protein existence level 1. Probable core component of the endosomal sorting required for transport complex III (ESCRT-III) which is involved in multivesicular bodies (MVBs) formation and sorting of endosomal cargo proteins into MVBs. MVBs contain intraluminal vesicles (ILVs) that are generated by invagination and scission from the limiting membrane of the endosome and mostly are delivered to lysosomes enabling degradation of membrane proteins, such as stimulated growth factor receptors, lysosomal enzymes and lipids. The MVB pathw
   1564..1587    +  CDS            3xHA (fragment): three tandem HA epitope tags
   1600..1618    -  promoter       SP6 promoter: promoter for bacteriophage SP6 RNA polymerase
   1644..1868    +  polyA_signal   bGH poly(A) signal: bovine growth hormone polyadenylation signal
   1872..1893    +  promoter       SV40 promoter (fragment): SV40 enhancer and early promoter
   1914..2342    +  rep_origin     f1 ori (sequence partly withheld): f1 bacteriophage origin of replication; arrow indicates direction of (+) strand synthesis
   2356..2685    +  promoter       SV40 promoter: SV40 enhancer and early promoter
   2752..3543    +  CDS            neo: KKA2_KLEPN - Also known as kan, nptII. Experimental evidence at protein level: Swiss-Prot protein existence level 1. Resistance to kanamycin, neomycin, paromomycin, ribostamycin, butirosin and gentamicin B. From Klebsiella pneumoniae.
   3567..3725    +  CDS            ble (fragment): BLE_KLEPN - Experimental evidence at protein level: Swiss-Prot protein existence level 1. Binding protein with a strong affinity to the bleomycin family of antibiotics. Binds to CL990; an antimitotic-antibiotic compound. From Klebsiella pneumoniae.
   3720..3841    +  polyA_signal   SV40 poly(A) signal: SV40 polyadenylation signal
   3914..3930    -  protein_bind   lac operator: The lac repressor binds to the lac operator to inhibit transcription in E. coli. This inhibition can be relieved by adding lactose or isopropyl-β-D-thiogalactopyranoside (IPTG). lac repressor encoded by lacI
   3938..3968    -  promoter       lac promoter: promoter for the E. coli lac operon
   3983..4004    -  protein_bind   CAP binding site: CAP binding activates transcription in the presence of cAMP. E. coli catabolite activator protein
   4017..4109    -  CDS            lacI (fragment): lac repressor; lacI; The lac repressor binds to the lac operator to inhibit transcription in E. coli. This inhibition can be relieved by adding lactose or isopropyl-β-D-thiogalactopyranoside (IPTG).
   4292..4880    -  rep_origin     ori: high-copy-number ColE1/pMB1/pBR322/pUC origin of replication
   5051..5911    -  CDS            AmpR: β-lactamase; bla; confers resistance to ampicillin, carbenicillin, and related antibiotics
   5912..6016    -  promoter       AmpR promoter: bla
