[The description below was written by a language model from this plasmid's Addgene catalogue record and pLannotate feature annotations shown in this document.]
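Description:
pCMV CHMP2B-L4D F5D-d118-138-3xHA (Δα4) is a mammalian expression plasmid built on the pHM6 backbone, with a sequenced length of about 6.1 kb. It is propagated in E. coli through a high-copy ColE1/pUC-type origin and selected with ampicillin via the β-lactamase gene and its native promoter. An f1 origin is also present. A separate cassette, in which the SV40 enhancer/early promoter drives the neo (nptII) gene followed by an SV40 polyadenylation signal, could in principle allow G418 selection of transfected mammalian cells, although the record does not mention this use.

The payload is human CHMP2B, a core subunit of the ESCRT-III membrane remodelling machinery involved in multivesicular body formation. It is transcribed from the CMV immediate-early enhancer and promoter and terminated by the bovine growth hormone polyadenylation signal. The coding sequence carries two N-terminal substitutions, L4D and F5D, described as disrupting membrane binding. It also carries a deletion of residues 118–138 that removes the fourth alpha helix. This is consistent with the annotation tool marking the CHMP2B match as a fragment. A C-terminal 3xHA epitope tag, only partly recognised in the feature table, allows detection or immunoprecipitation with anti-HA antibodies. T7 and SP6 promoters flank the insert, as is typical of this vector family, and can serve for in vitro transcription or as sequencing primer sites.

The insert was assembled by Gibson cloning. The plasmid comes from a study of how α-synuclein aggregates inhibit ESCRT-III through sequestration and collateral degradation. Its stated purpose is to express this membrane-binding-deficient, helix-4-deleted CHMP2B variant in mammalian cells, presumably for comparison with other CHMP2B forms.
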