Addgene plasmid #232008: pCMV CHMP2B-L4D F5D-d118-138-3xHA (Δα4)
Purpose: Expression of a CHMP2B membrane binding mutant (L4D F5D) with the fourth alpha helix deleted with a 3xHA tag.
Depositing lab: Franz-Ulrich Hartl. Depositing organization: Max Planck Institute of Biochemistry. Publication: alpha-Synuclein aggregates inhibit ESCRT-III through sequestration and collateral degradation. Sitron CS, Trinkaus VA, Galesic A, Garhammer M, Yuste-Checa P, Dransfeld U, Feigenbutz D, Zhang J, Ivashko L, Dudanova I, Harper JW, Hartl FU. Mol Cell. 2025 Sep 18;85(18):3505-3523.e17. doi: 10.1016/j.molcel.2025.08.022. Epub 2025 Sep 10. PubMed 40934925.
Backbone
  Vector backbone: pHM6
  Backbone size w/o insert (bp): 5450
  Vector type: Mammalian Expression
Growth in bacteria
  Bacterial resistance: Ampicillin, 100 μg/mL
  Growth temperature: 37°C
  Growth strain: DH5alpha
  Copy number: High Copy
Gene/Insert
  Gene/Insert name: CHMP2B
  Species: H. sapiens (human)
  Mutation: L4D F5D Δ118-138
  Entrez Gene: CHMP2B (a.k.a. ALS17, CHMP2.5, DMT1, FTDALS7, VPS2-2, VPS2B)
  Tag / fusion protein: 3xHA (C terminal on insert)
  Cloning method: Gibson Cloning
Terms and licenses: Academic/Nonprofit Terms; Industry Terms: Not Available to Industry
Depositor comments: Please visit https://doi.org/10.1101/2025.01.13.632710 for bioRxiv preprint.
How to cite: pCMV CHMP2B-L4D F5D-d118-138-3xHA (Δα4) was a gift from Franz-Ulrich Hartl (Addgene plasmid # 232008 ; http://n2t.net/addgene:232008 ; RRID:Addgene_232008)
